Addgene plasmid #62797: TBRII-C-18
Purpose: Localization: Membrane Receptor, C1 Cloning Vector, Excitation:N/A, Emission:N/A
Depositing lab: Michael Davidson. Depositing organization: Florida State University, Tallahassee.
Backbone
  Vector backbone: pSNAPf
  Vector type: Mammalian Expression
Growth in bacteria
  Bacterial resistance: Kanamycin, 50 μg/mL
  Growth temperature: 37°C
  Growth strain: DH5alpha
  Copy number: High Copy
Gene/Insert
  Gene/Insert name: TBRII (alt name: TGFBR2)
  Species: H. sapiens (human)
  Mutation: H385N
  GenBank ID: NM_001024847.2
  Entrez Gene: TGFBR2 (a.k.a. AAT3, FAA3, LDS1B, LDS2, LDS2B, MFS2, RIIC, TAAD2, TBR-ii, TBRII, TGFR-2, TGFbeta-RII, tbetaR-II)
  Promoter: CMV
  Tag / fusion protein: SNAP Tag (N terminal on backbone)
  Cloning method: Unknown
  Sequencing primers: 5′ CMV-F; 3′ SV40pA-R
Terms and licenses: Academic/Nonprofit Terms; Industry Terms
How to cite: TBRII-C-18 was a gift from Michael Davidson (Addgene plasmid # 62797 ; http://n2t.net/addgene:62797 ; RRID:Addgene_62797)
