[The description below was written by a language model from this plasmid's Addgene catalogue record and pLannotate feature annotations shown in this document.]
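Description:
TBRII-C-18 is a mammalian expression plasmid built on the pSNAPf backbone in a C1-style cloning layout, in which the tag sits upstream of the inserted gene. It encodes human TGF-beta type II receptor (TGFBR2, also called TBRII) fused at its N-terminus to the SNAP-tag. The record lists an H385N substitution in the receptor but does not say why it is present. Transcription is driven by the human cytomegalovirus immediate early enhancer and promoter, which span the origin of the circular map. The fusion reading frame consists of the fast-reacting SNAPf variant, a short remnant of the multiple cloning site acting as a linker, and then the TGFBR2 coding sequence, terminated by the SV40 polyadenylation signal. The "18" in the name probably denotes the linker length in amino acids, although the record does not say so.

The plasmid is maintained in E. coli through a high-copy ColE1/pUC-type origin and also carries an f1 origin for single-stranded DNA production. A single NeoR/KanR cassette (Tn5 aminoglycoside phosphotransferase) serves both hosts. A bacterial promoter provides kanamycin resistance in bacteria, while the SV40 early promoter and HSV TK polyadenylation signal allow G418 selection of stably transfected mammalian cells. The short large T antigen, ble and bGH annotations are fragments that most likely reflect backbone remnants rather than functional elements.

The SNAP-tag is an O6-alkylguanine-DNA-alkyltransferase variant that reacts covalently with benzylguanine derivatives, so it has no intrinsic excitation or emission values. The colour is set by the chosen substrate. The stated purpose is membrane receptor localization, consistent with use as a labelable marker for imaging TGFBR2 in mammalian cells.
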