Features (pLannotate 1.2.2; 15 found; start..end, strand, type, name):
      1..204     +  promoter       CMV promoter: human cytomegalovirus (CMV) immediate early promoter
    249..794     +  CDS            SNAP-tag®: human O6-alkylguanine-DNA-alkyltransferase variant that forms covalent bonds with benzylguanine derivatives fast-reacting variant, optimized for mammalian expression
    795..813     +  misc_feature   MCS (fragment): multiple cloning site
    852..2621    +  CDS            TGFBR2: TGFR2_HUMAN - Experimental evidence at protein level: Swiss-Prot protein existence level 1. Transmembrane serine/threonine kinase forming with the TGF- beta type I serine/threonine kinase receptor, TGFBR1, the non- promiscuous receptor for the TGF-beta cytokines TGFB1, TGFB2 and TGFB3. Transduces the TGFB1, TGFB2 and TGFB3 signal from the cell surface to the cytoplasm and is thus regulating a plethora of physiological and pathological processes including cell cycle arrest in epithelial and hematopoietic cells, control of mesenchymal cell proliferation and differentiation, wound healing, extrac
   2647..2731    +  CDS            large T antigen (fragment): large T antigen from SV40 (simian virus 40)
   2754..2875    +  polyA_signal   SV40 poly(A) signal: SV40 polyadenylation signal
   2909..3337    -  rep_origin     f1 ori (sequence partly withheld): f1 bacteriophage origin of replication; arrow indicates direction of (+) strand synthesis
   3364..3468    +  promoter       AmpR promoter: bla
   3470..3827    +  promoter       SV40 promoter: SV40 enhancer and early promoter
   3862..4656    +  CDS            NeoR/KanR: aminoglycoside phosphotransferase from Tn5; aph(3')-II (or nptII); confers resistance to neomycin, kanamycin, and G418 (Geneticin®)
   4677..4829    +  CDS            ble (fragment): BLE_KLEPN - Experimental evidence at protein level: Swiss-Prot protein existence level 1. Binding protein with a strong affinity to the bleomycin family of antibiotics. Binds to CL990; an antimitotic-antibiotic compound. From Klebsiella pneumoniae.
   4888..4935    +  polyA_signal   HSV TK poly(A) signal: herpes simplex virus thymidine kinase polyadenylation signal (Cole and Stacy, 1985)
   5026..5042    -  polyA_signal   bGH poly(A) signal (fragment): bovine growth hormone polyadenylation signal
   5264..5852    +  rep_origin     ori: high-copy-number ColE1/pMB1/pBR322/pUC origin of replication
   6027..6330    +  enhancer       CMV enhancer: human cytomegalovirus immediate early enhancer
>Addgene plasmid #62797 | TBRII-C-18 | addgene full sequence | sequence record 173039 | Addgene NGS Result
GTGATGCGGTTTTGGCAGTACATCAATGGGCGTGGATAGCGGTTTGACTCACGGGGATTTCCAAGTCTCC
ACCCCATTGACGTCAATGGGAGTTTGTTTTGGCACCAAAATCAACGGGACTTTCCAAAATGTCGTAACAA
CTCCGCCCCATTGACGCAAATGGGCGGTAGGCGTGTACGGTGGGAGGTCTATATAAGCAGAGCTGGTTTA
GTGAACCGTCAGATCCGCTAGCGCTACCGGTCGCCACCATGGACAAAGACTGCGAAATGAAGCGCACCAC
CCTGGATAGCCCTCTGGGCAAGCTGGAACTGTCTGGGTGCGAACAGGGCCTGCACCGTATCATCTTCCTG
GGCAAAGGAACATCTGCCGCCGACGCCGTGGAAGTGCCTGCCCCAGCCGCCGTGCTGGGCGGACCAGAGC
CACTGATGCAGGCCACCGCCTGGCTCAACGCCTACTTTCACCAGCCTGAGGCCATCGAGGAGTTCCCTGT
GCCAGCCCTGCACCACCCAGTGTTCCAGCAGGAGAGCTTTACCCGCCAGGTGCTGTGGAAACTGCTGAAA
GTGGTGAAGTTCGGAGAGGTCATCAGCTACAGCCACCTGGCCGCCCTGGCCGGCAATCCCGCCGCCACCG
CCGCCGTGAAAACCGCCCTGAGCGGAAATCCCGTGCCCATTCTGATCCCCTGCCACCGGGTGGTGCAGGG
CGACCTGGACGTGGGGGGCTACGAGGGCGGGCTCGCCGTGAAAGAGTGGCTGCTGGCCCACGAGGGCCAC
AGACTGGGCAAGCCTGGGCTGGGTTCCGGACTCAGATCTCGAGAGAGTGGCTCTGGTGGGTCGAGTGGAA
GTGGCAGCGGTCGGGGGCTGCTCAGGGGCCTGTGGCCGCTGCACATCGTCCTGTGGACGCGTATCGCCAG
CACGATCCCACCGCACGTTCAGAAGTCGGATGTGGAAATGGAGGCCCAGAAAGATGAAATCATCTGCCCC
AGCTGTAATAGGACTGCCCATCCACTGAGACATATTAATAACGACATGATAGTCACTGACAACAACGGTG
CAGTCAAGTTTCCACAACTGTGTAAATTTTGTGATGTGAGATTTTCCACCTGTGACAACCAGAAATCCTG
CATGAGCAACTGCAGCATCACCTCCATCTGTGAGAAGCCACAGGAAGTCTGTGTGGCTGTATGGAGAAAG
AATGACGAGAACATAACACTAGAGACAGTTTGCCATGACCCCAAGCTCCCCTACCATGACTTTATTCTGG
AAGATGCTGCTTCTCCAAAGTGCATTATGAAGGAAAAAAAAAAGCCTGGTGAGACTTTCTTCATGTGTTC
CTGTAGCTCTGATGAGTGCAATGACAACATCATCTTCTCAGAAGAATATAACACCAGCAATCCTGACTTG
TTGCTAGTCATATTTCAAGTGACAGGCATCAGCCTCCTGCCACCACTGGGAGTTGCCATATCTGTCATCA
TCATCTTCTACTGCTACCGCGTTAACCGGCAGCAGAAGCTGAGTTCAACCTGGGAAACCGGCAAGACGCG
GAAGCTCATGGAGTTCAGCGAGCACTGTGCCATCATCCTGGAAGATGACCGCTCTGACATCAGCTCCACG
TGTGCCAACAACATCAACCACAACACAGAGCTGCTGCCCATTGAGCTGGACACCCTGGTGGGGAAAGGTC
GCTTTGCTGAGGTCTATAAGGCCAAGCTGAAGCAGAACACTTCAGAGCAGTTTGAGACAGTGGCAGTCAA
GATCTTTCCCTATGAGGAGTATGCCTCTTGGAAGACAGAGAAGGACATCTTCTCAGACATCAATCTGAAG
CATGAGAACATACTCCAGTTCCTGACGGCTGAGGAGCGGAAGACGGAGTTGGGGAAACAATACTGGCTGA
TCACCGCCTTCCACGCCAAGGGCAACCTACAGGAGTACCTGACGCGGCATGTCATCAGCTGGGAGGACCT
GCGCAAGCTGGGCAGCTCCCTCGCCCGGGGGATTGCTAACCTCCACAGTGATCACACTCCATGTGGGAGG
CCCAAGATGCCCATCGTGCACAGGGACCTCAAGAGCTCCAATATCCTCGTGAAGAACGACCTAACCTGCT
GCCTGTGTGACTTTGGGCTTTCCCTGCGTCTGGACCCTACTCTGTCTGTGGATGACCTGGCTAACAGTGG
GCAGGTGGGAACTGCAAGATACATGGCTCCAGAAGTCCTAGAATCCAGGATGAATTTGGAGAATGTTGAG
TCCTTCAAGCAGACCGATGTCTACTCCATGGCTCTGGTGCTCTGGGAAATGACATCTCGCTGTAATGCAG
TGGGAGAAGTAAAAGATTATGAGCCTCCATTTGGTTCCAAGGTGCGGGAGCACCCCTGTGTCGAAAGCAT
GAAGGACAACGTGTTGAGAGATCGAGGGCGACCAGAAATTCCCAGCTTCTGGCTCAACCACCAGGGCATC
CAGATGGTGTGTGAGACGTTGACTGAGTGCTGGGACCACGACCCAGAGGCCCGTCTCACAGCCCAGTGTG
TGGCAGAACGCTTCAGTGAGCTGGAGCATCTGGACAGGCTCTCGGGGAGGAGCTGCTCGGAGGAGAAGAT
TCCTGAAGACGGCTCCCTAAACACTACCAAATAGGGATCCACCGGATCTAGATAACTGATCATAATCAGC
CATACCACATTTGTAGAGGTTTTACTTGCTTTAAAAAACCTCCCACACCTCCCCCTGAACCTGAAACATA
AAATGAATGCAATTGTTGTTGTTAACTTGTTTATTGCAGCTTATAATGGTTACAAATAAAGCAATAGCAT
CACAAATTTCACAAATAAAGCATTTTTTTCACTGCATTCTAGTTGTGGTTTGTCCAAACTCATCAATGTA
TCTTAACGCGTAAATTGTAAGCGTTAATATTTTGTTAAAATTCGCGTTAAATTTTTGTTAAATCAGCTCA
TTTTTTAACCAATAGGCCGAAATCGGCAAAATCCCTTATAAATCAAAAGAATAGACCGAGATAGGGT
[37 nt withheld, positions 3008-3044]
AAAGAACGTGGACTCCAACGTCAAAGG
[49 nt withheld, positions 3072-3120]
T
[91 nt withheld, positions 3122-3212]
G
[124 nt withheld, positions 3214-3337]
CAGGTGGCACTTTTCGGGGAAATGTGCGCGGAACCCCTATTTGTTTATTTTTCTAAATACATTCAAATAT
GTATCCGCTCATGAGACAATAACCCTGATAAATGCTTCAATAATATTGAAAAAGGAAGAGTCCTGAGGCG
GAAAGAACCAGCTGTGGAATGTGTGTCAGTTAGGGTGTGGAAAGTCCCCAGGCTCCCCAGCAGGCAGAAG
TATGCAAAGCATGCATCTCAATTAGTCAGCAACCAGGTGTGGAAAGTCCCCAGGCTCCCCAGCAGGCAGA
AGTATGCAAAGCATGCATCTCAATTAGTCAGCAACCATAGTCCCGCCCCTAACTCCGCCCATCCCGCCCC
TAACTCCGCCCAGTTCCGCCCATTCTCCGCCCCATGGCTGACTAATTTTTTTTATTTATGCAGAGGCCGA
GGCCGCCTCGGCCTCTGAGCTATTCCAGAAGTAGTGAGGAGGCTTTTTTGGAGGCCTAGGCTTTTGCAAA
GATCGATCAAGAGACAGGATGAGGATCGTTTCGCATGATTGAACAAGATGGATTGCACGCAGGTTCTCCG
GCCGCTTGGGTGGAGAGGCTATTCGGCTATGACTGGGCACAACAGACAATCGGCTGCTCTGATGCCGCCG
TGTTCCGGCTGTCAGCGCAGGGGCGCCCGGTTCTTTTTGTCAAGACCGACCTGTCCGGTGCCCTGAATGA
ACTGCAAGACGAGGCAGCGCGGCTATCGTGGCTGGCCACGACGGGCGTTCCTTGCGCAGCTGTGCTCGAC
GTTGTCACTGAAGCGGGAAGGGACTGGCTGCTATTGGGCGAAGTGCCGGGGCAGGATCTCCTGTCATCTC
ACCTTGCTCCTGCCGAGAAAGTATCCATCATGGCTGATGCAATGCGGCGGCTGCATACGCTTGATCCGGC
TACCTGCCCATTCGACCACCAAGCGAAACATCGCATCGAGCGAGCACGTACTCGGATGGAAGCCGGTCTT
GTCGATCAGGATGATCTGGACGAAGAGCATCAGGGGCTCGCGCCAGCCGAACTGTTCGCCAGGCTCAAGG
CGAGCATGCCCGACGGCGAGGATCTCGTCGTGACCCATGGCGATGCCTGCTTGCCGAATATCATGGTGGA
AAATGGCCGCTTTTCTGGATTCATCGACTGTGGCCGGCTGGGTGTGGCGGACCGCTATCAGGACATAGCG
TTGGCTACCCGTGATATTGCTGAAGAGCTTGGCGGCGAATGGGCTGACCGCTTCCTCGTGCTTTACGGTA
TCGCCGCTCCCGATTCGCAGCGCATCGCCTTCTATCGCCTTCTTGACGAGTTCTTCTGAGCGGGACTCTG
GGGTTCGAAATGACCGACCAAGCGACGCCCAACCTGCCATCACGAGATTTCGATTCCACCGCCGCCTTCT
ATGAAAGGTTGGGCTTCGGAATCGTTTTCCGGGACGCCGGCTGGATGATCCTCCAGCGCGGGGATCTCAT
GCTGGAGTTCTTCGCCCACCCTAGGGGGAGGCTAACTGAAACACGGAAGGAGACAATACCGGAAGGAACC
CGCGCTATGACGGCAATAAAAAGACAGAATAAAACGCACGGTGTTGGGTCGTTTGTTCATAAACGCGGGG
TTCGGTCCCAGGGCTGGCACTCTGTCGATACCCCACCGAGACCCCATTGGGGCCAATACGCCCGCGTTTC
TTCCTTTTCCCCACCCCACCCCCCAAGTTCGGGTGAAGGCCCAGGGCTCGCAGCCAACGTCGGGGCGGCA
GGCCCTGCCATAGCCTCAGGTTACTCATATATACTTTAGATTGATTTAAAACTTCATTTTTAATTTAAAA
GGATCTAGGTGAAGATCCTTTTTGATAATCTCATGACCAAAATCCCTTAACGTGAGTTTTCGTTCCACTG
AGCGTCAGACCCCGTAGAAAAGATCAAAGGATCTTCTTGAGATCCTTTTTTTCTGCGCGTAATCTGCTGC
TTGCAAACAAAAAAACCACCGCTACCAGCGGTGGTTTGTTTGCCGGATCAAGAGCTACCAACTCTTTTTC
CGAAGGTAACTGGCTTCAGCAGAGCGCAGATACCAAATACTGTTCTTCTAGTGTAGCCGTAGTTAGGCCA
CCACTTCAAGAACTCTGTAGCACCGCCTACATACCTCGCTCTGCTAATCCTGTTACCAGTGGCTGCTGCC
AGTGGCGATAAGTCGTGTCTTACCGGGTTGGACTCAAGACGATAGTTACCGGATAAGGCGCAGCGGTCGG
GCTGAACGGGGGGTTCGTGCACACAGCCCAGCTTGGAGCGAACGACCTACACCGAACTGAGATACCTACA
GCGTGAGCTATGAGAAAGCGCCACGCTTCCCGAAGGGAGAAAGGCGGACAGGTATCCGGTAAGCGGCAGG
GTCGGAACAGGAGAGCGCACGAGGGAGCTTCCAGGGGGAAACGCCTGGTATCTTTATAGTCCTGTCGGGT
TTCGCCACCTCTGACTTGAGCGTCGATTTTTGTGATGCTCGTCAGGGGGGCGGAGCCTATGGAAAAACGC
CAGCAACGCGGCCTTTTTACGGTTCCTGGCCTTTTGCTGGCCTTTTGCTCACATGTTCTTTCCTGCGTTA
TCCCCTGATTCTGTGGATAACCGTATTACCGCCATGCATTAGTTATTAATAGTAATCAATTACGGGGTCA
TTAGTTCATAGCCCATATATGGAGTTCCGCGTTACATAACTTACGGTAAATGGCCCGCCTGGCTGACCGC
CCAACGACCCCCGCCCATTGACGTCAATAATGACGTATGTTCCCATAGTAACGCCAATAGGGACTTTCCA
TTGACGTCAATGGGTGGAGTATTTACGGTAAACTGCCCACTTGGCAGTACATCAAGTGTATCATATGCCA
AGTACGCCCCCTATTGACGTCAATGACGGTAAATGGCCCGCCTGGCATTATGCCCAGTACATGACCTTAT
GGGACTTTCCTACTTGGCAGTACATCTACGTATTAGTCATCGCTATTACCATG
